>Addgene plasmid #52239 | pUASp YFP Rholike WT | addgene partial sequence | sequence record 81532 | EGFP-C 5'-CATGGTCCTGCTGGAGTTCGTG-3'
TGGACGAGCTGTACAAGTCCGGACTCAGATCTCGAGCTCAAGCTTCGAATTCTGCAGTCGACGGTACCGC
GGGCCCGGGATCATCAACAAGTTTGTACAAAAAAGCAGGCTTAATGACGGCGAACATAACGAAGAGTCCG
CGCCCGCTGAAAATAACCATCGTGGGCGATGGCATGGTGGGCAAAACCTGCATGCTGATAACCTACACAC
GGAACGAGTTCCCCGAGGAGTACATACCCACAGTGTTCGACAATCACGCCTGCAACATAGCCGTAGATGA
TCGGGACTACAATCTGACCCTCTGGGACACTGCCGGCCAGGAGGATTACGAAAGGCTGCGCCCCCTGAGC
TATCCCAGTCTAATACTTTTCGTACTCGCTCCACAGACCAACTGCTTCCTGTTGTGCTATTCGATCAGCA
GTAGGACCTCATTCGAAAACGTGAAAAGCAAGTGGTGGCCGGAGATCCGTCACTTCTCCGCCCACGTTCC
CGTGGTTCTCGTGGGCACCAAACTGGACTTGCGCATTCCCAACTCGGAGAAGTTCGTGACCACACAGGTT
AGTTAGTAACTAAACGATTGACACAGTTGTATGCTAAGATTTCTCGACCTTTTCAGGAGGGAAAAAAGAT
GCGCAAAGAGATACACGCATTCAACTTGGTCGAGTGCTCCGCCAAGAAGAAGCAGAACCTGCAGCAGGTC
TTCGAGGAGGCGGTTAGAGCCGTGGAGAGGAAACCAAAGACGACGTCCAAGCAATCGTGCAAAATACTGT
GAAACCCAGCTTTCTTGTACAAAGTGGTTGATGATCCTCTAGAGTCGACCTCGAACGTTAACGTTAACGT
AACGTTAACTCGAGGAGCTTGATAACATTATACCTAAACCCATGGTCAAGAGTAAAACATTTC
