>Addgene plasmid #52239 | pUASp YFP Rholike WT | addgene partial sequence | sequence record 82699 | EGFP-C 5'-CATGGTCCTGCTGGAGTTCGTG-3'
TCTCGGCATGGACGAGCTGTACAAGTCCGGACTCAGATCTCGAGCTCAAGCTTCGAATTCTGCAGTCGAC
GGTACCGCGGGCCCGGGATCATCAACAAGTTTGTACAAAAAAGCAGGCTTAATGACGGCGAACATAACGA
AGAGTCCGCGCCCGCTGAAAATAACCATCGTGGGCGATGGCATGGTGGGCAAAACCTGCATGCTGATAAC
CTACACACGGAACGAGTTCCCCGAGGAGTACATACCCACAGTGTTCGACAATCACGCCTGCAACATAGCC
GTAGATGATCGGGACTACAATCTGACCCTCTGGGACACTGCCGGCCAGGAGGATTACGAAAGGCTGCGCC
CCCTGAGCTATCCCAGTACCAACTGCTTCCTGTTGTGCTATTCGATCAGCAGTAGGACCTCATTCGAAAA
CGTGAAAAGCAAGTGGTGGCCGGAGATCCGTCACTTCTCCGCCCACGTTCCCGTGGTTCTCGTGGGCACC
AAACTGGACTTGCGCATTCCCAACTCGGAGAAGTTCGTGACCACACAGGAGGGAAAAAAGATGCGCAAAG
AGATACACGCATTCAACTTGGTCGAGTGCTCCGCCAAGAAGAAGCAGAACCTGCAGCAGGTCTTCGAGGA
GGCGGTTAGAGCCGTGGAGAGGAAACCAAAGACGACGTCCAAGCAATCGTGCAAAATACTGTGAAACCCA
GCTTTCTTGTACAAAGTGGTTGATGATCCTCTAGAGTCGACCTCGAACGTTAACGTTAACGTAACGTTAA
CTCGAGGAGCTTGATAACATTATACCTAAACCCATGGTCAAGAGTAAACATTTCTGCCTTTGAAGTTGAG
AACACAATTAAGCATCCCCTGGTAAACCTGACATTCATACTTGTTAATAGCGCCATAAACATAGCACCAA
TTTCGAAGAAATCAGTTAAAGCA
