[The description below was written by a language model from this plasmid's Addgene catalogue record.]
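Description:
pUASp YFP Rholike WT is a Drosophila expression plasmid built on the pUASp backbone (about 9.9 kb without the insert) and designed for GAL4-dependent expression of a fluorescently tagged small GTPase in flies. It is propagated in E. coli under ampicillin selection; the copy number is not recorded. No feature table is available, so backbone elements such as the bacterial origin, any transformation marker or transposon ends are not documented for this construct.

The insert is the wild-type coding sequence of Drosophila melanogaster RhoL (Rho-like, CG9366, also known as Rac3 or Mes1), a member of the Rho family of small GTPases. It was introduced by Gateway recombination, placing it in frame downstream of a YFP tag carried on the backbone, so the product is an N-terminal YFP-RhoL fusion. The promoter is listed as GAL4, meaning that transcription is driven by upstream activating sequences (UAS) that respond to the yeast GAL4 transcription factor. In general, pUASp-type vectors are the UAS variant that allows expression in the female germline as well as in somatic tissues. In the binary GAL4/UAS system, transgenic flies carrying this construct are crossed to a chosen GAL4 driver line, which restricts expression of the fusion to the tissues and stages where GAL4 is present.

The stated purpose is Drosophila expression of YFP-Rholike. The tag allows the protein's subcellular localisation and dynamics to be followed by fluorescence in vivo. The "WT" designation suggests it may serve as the unmutated reference alongside mutant versions, although the record does not describe any such variants.
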