Addgene plasmid #52239: pUASp YFP Rholike WT
Purpose: Drosophila expression of YFP-Rholike
Depositing lab: Matthew Scott. Depositing organization: Stanford University.
Backbone
  Vector backbone: pUASp
  Backbone size w/o insert (bp): 9939
  Vector type: Insect Expression ; Drosophila
Growth in bacteria
  Bacterial resistance: Ampicillin, 100 μg/mL
  Growth temperature: 37°C
  Growth strain: Top10
  Copy number: Unknown
Gene/Insert
  Gene/Insert name: Rholike
  Species: D. melanogaster (fly)
  Entrez Gene: RhoL (a.k.a. Dmel_CG9366, 9366, CG9366, D-RhoL, DRhoL, DmRHO-L, Dmel\CG9366, Drac3, G, Mes1, Rac3, Rho-like, RhoL/Rac3, Rhol, anon-EST:CL1c2, rhoL, rhol, rol)
  Promoter: GAL4
  Tag / fusion protein: YFP (N terminal on backbone)
  Cloning method: Gateway Cloning
  Sequencing primers: 5′ EGFP-C; 3′ pUASp-3 (5'-AGGTTTAACCAGGGGATGCT-3')
Terms and licenses: Academic/Nonprofit Terms; Industry Terms: Not Available to Industry
How to cite: pUASp YFP Rholike WT was a gift from Matthew Scott (Addgene plasmid # 52239 ; http://n2t.net/addgene:52239 ; RRID:Addgene_52239)
